>Addgene plasmid #77815 | FXN gRNA (BRDN0001146360) | addgene full sequence | sequence record 188464 | Addgene Assembled Sequence
CCCGGGTGCAAAGATGGATAAAGTTTTAAACAGAGAGGAATCTTTGCAGCTAATGGACCTTCTAGGTCTT
GAAAGGAGTGGGAATTGGCTCCGGTGCCCGTCAGTGGGCAGAGCGCACATCGCCCACAGTCCCCGAGAAG
TTGGGGGGAGGGGTCGGCAATTGATCCGGTGCCTAGAGAAGGTGGCGCGGGGTAAACTGGGAAAGTGATG
TCGTGTACTGGCTCCGCCTTTTTCCCGAGGGTGGGGGAGAACCGTATATAAGTGCAGTAGTCGCCGTGAA
CGTTCTTTTTCGCAACGGGTTTGCCGCCAGAACACAGGTAAGTGCCGTGTGTGGTTCCCGCGGGCCTGGC
CTCTTTACGGGTTATGGCCCTTGCGTGCCTTGAATTACTTCCACCTGGCTGCAGTACGTGATTCTTGATC
CCGAGCTTCGGGTTGGAAGTGGGTGGGAGAGTTCGAGGCCTTGCGCTTAAGGAGCCCCTTCGCCTCGTGC
TTGAGTTGAGGCCTGGCCTGGGCGCTGGGGCCGCCGCGTGCGAATCTGGTGGCACCTTCGCGCCTGTCTC
GCTGCTTTCGATAAGTCTCTAGCCATTTAAAATTTTTGATGACCTGCTGCGACGCTTTTTTTCTGGCAAG
ATAGTCTTGTAAATGCGGGCCAAGATCTGCACACTGGTATTTCGGTTTTTGGGGCCGCGGGCGGCGACGG
GGCCCGTGCGTCCCAGCGCACATGTTCGGCGAGGCGGGGCCTGCGAGCGCGGCCACCGAGAATCGGACGG
GGGTAGTCTCAAGCTGGCCGGCCTGCTCTGGTGCCTGGCCTCGCGCCGCCGTGTATCGCCCCGCCCTGGG
CGGCAAGGCTGGCCCGGTCGGCACCAGTTGCGTGAGCGGAAAGATGGCCGCTTCCCGGCCCTGCTGCAGG
GAGCTCAAAATGGAGGACGCGGCGCTCGGGAGAGCGGGCGGGTGAGTCACCCACACAAAGGAAAAGGGCC
TTTCCGTCCTCAGCCGTCGCTTCATGTGACTCCACGGAGTACCGGGCGCCGTCCAGGCACCTCGATTAGT
TCTCGAGCTTTTGGAGTACGTCGTCTTTAGGTTGGGGGGAGGGGTTTTATGCGATGGAGTTTCCCCACAC
TGAGTGGGTGGAGACTGAAGTTAGGCCAGCTTGGCACTTGATGTAATTCTCCTTGGAATTTGCCCTTTTT
GAGTTTGGATCTTGGTTCATTCTCAAGCCTCAGACAGTGGTTCAAAGTTTTTTTCTTCCATTTCAGGTGT
CGTGACGTACGGCCACCATGACCGAGTACAAGCCCACGGTGCGCCTCGCCACCCGCGACGACGTCCCCAG
GGCCGTACGCACCCTCGCCGCCGCGTTCGCCGACTACCCCGCCACGCGCCACACCGTCGATCCGGACCGC
CACATCGAGCGGGTCACCGAGCTGCAAGAACTCTTCCTCACGCGCGTCGGGCTCGACATCGGCAAGGTGT
GGGTCGCGGACGACGGCGCCGCCGTGGCGGTCTGGACCACGCCGGAGAGCGTCGAAGCGGGGGCGGTGTT
CGCCGAGATCGGCCCGCGCATGGCCGAGTTGAGCGGTTCCCGGCTGGCCGCGCAGCAACAGATGGAAGGC
CTCCTGGCGCCGCACCGGCCCAAGGAGCCCGCGTGGTTCCTGGCCACCGTCGGAGTCTCGCCCGACCACC
AGGGCAAGGGTCTGGGCAGCGCCGTCGTGCTCCCCGGAGTGGAGGCGGCCGAGCGCGCCGGGGTGCCCGC
CTTCCTGGAGACCTCCGCGCCCCGCAACCTCCCCTTCTACGAGCGGCTCGGCTTCACCGTCACCGCCGAC
GTCGAGGTGCCCGAAGGACCGCGCACCTGGTGCATGACCCGCAAGCCCGGTGCCTGAACGCGTTAAGTCG
ACAATCAACCTCTGGATTACAAAATTTGTGAAAGATTGACTGGTATTCTTAACTATGTTGCTCCTTTTAC
GCTATGTGGATACGCTGCTTTAATGCCTTTGTATCATGCTATTGCTTCCCGTATGGCTTTCATTTTCTCC
TCCTTGTATAAATCCTGGTTGCTGTCTCTTTATGAGGAGTTGTGGCCCGTTGTCAGGCAACGTGGCGTGG
TGTGCACTGTGTTTGCTGACGCAACCCCCACTGGTTGGGGCATTGCCACCACCTGTCAGCTCCTTTCCGG
GACTTTCGCTTTCCCCCTCCCTATTGCCACGGCGGAACTCATCGCCGCCTGCCTTGCCCGCTGCTGGACA
GGGGCTCGGCTGTTGGGCACTGACAATTCCGTGGTGTTGTCGGGGAAATCATCGTCCTTTCCTTGGCTGC
TCGCCTGTGTTGCCACCTGGATTCTGCGCGGGACGTCCTTCTGCTACGTCCCTTCGGCCCTCAATCCAGC
GGACCTTCCTTCCCGCGGCCTGCTGCCGGCTCTGCGGCCTCTTCCGCGTCTTCGCCTTCGCCCTCAGACG
AGTCGGATCTCCCTTTGGGCCGCCTCCCCGCGTCGACTTTAAGACCAATGACTTACAAGGCAGCTGTAGA
TCTTAGCCACTTTTTAAAAGAAAAGGGGGGACTGGAAGGGCTAATTCACTCCCAACGAAGACAAGATCTG
CTTTTTGCTTGTACTGGGTCTCTCTGGTTAGACCAGATCTGAGCCTGGGAGCTCTCTGGCTAACTAGGGA
ACCCACTGCTTAAGCCTCAATAAAGCTTGCCTTGAGTGCTTCAAGTAGTGTGTGCCCGTCTGTTGTGTGA
CTCTGGTAACTAGAGATCCCTCAGACCCTTTTAGTCAGTGTGGAAAATCTCTAGCAGTACGTATAGTAGT
TCATGTCATCTTATTATTCAGTATTTATAACTTGCAAAGAAATGAATATCAGAGAGTGAGAGGAACTTGT
TTATTGCAGCTTATAATGGTTACAAATAAAGCAATAGCATCACAAATTTCACAAATAAAGCATTTTTTTC
ACTGCATTCTAGTTGTGGTTTGTCCAAACTCATCAATGTATCTTATCATGTCTGGCTCTAGCTATCCCGC
CCCTAACTCCGCCCATCCCGCCCCTAACTCCGCCCAGTTCCGCCCATTCTCCGCCCCATGGCTGACTAAT
TTTTTTTATTTATGCAGAGGCCGAGGCCGCCTCGGCCTCTGAGCTATTCCAGAAGTAGTGAGGAGGCTTT
TTTGGAGGCCTAGGGACGTACCCAATTCGCCCTATAGTGAGTCGTATTACGCGCGCTCACTGGCCGTCGT
TTTACAACGTCGTGACTGGGAAAACCCTGGCGTTACCCAACTTAATCGCCTTGCAGCACATCCCCCTTTC
GCCAGCTGGCGTAATAGCGAAGAGGCCCGCACCGATCGCCCTTCCCAACAGTTGCGCAGCCTGAATGGCG
AATGGG
[124 nt withheld, positions 3367-3490]
C
[91 nt withheld, positions 3492-3582]
A
[49 nt withheld, positions 3584-3632]
CCTTTGACGTTGGAGTCCACGTTCTTT
[37 nt withheld, positions 3660-3696]
ACCCTATCTCGGTCTATTCTTTTGATTTATAAGGGATTTTGCCGATTTCGGCCTATTGGTTAAAAAATGA
GCTGATTTAACAAAAATTTAACGCGAATTTTAACAAAATATTAACGCTTACAATTTAGGTGGCACTTTTC
GGGGAAATGTGCGCGGAACCCCTATTTGTTTATTTTTCTAAATACATTCAAATATGTATCCGCTCATGAG
ACAATAACCCTGATAAATGCTTCAATAATATTGAAAAAGGAAGAGTATGAGTATTCAACATTTCCGTGTC
GCCCTTATTCCCTTTTTTGCGGCATTTTGCCTTCCTGTTTTTGCTCACCCAGAAACGCTGGTGAAAGTAA
AAGATGCTGAAGATCAGTTGGGTGCACGAGTGGGTTACATCGAACTGGATCTCAACAGCGGTAAGATCCT
TGAGAGTTTTCGCCCCGAAGAACGTTTTCCAATGATGAGCACTTTTAAAGTTCTGCTATGTGGCGCGGTA
TTATCCCGTATTGACGCCGGGCAAGAGCAACTCGGTCGCCGCATACACTATTCTCAGAATGACTTGGTTG
AGTACTCACCAGTCACAGAAAAGCATCTTACGGATGGCATGACAGTAAGAGAATTATGCAGTGCTGCCAT
AACCATGAGTGATAACACTGCGGCCAACTTACTTCTGACAACGATCGGAGGACCGAAGGAGCTAACCGCT
TTTTTGCACAACATGGGGGATCATGTAACTCGCCTTGATCGTTGGGAACCGGAGCTGAATGAAGCCATAC
CAAACGACGAGCGTGACACCACGATGCCTGTAGCAATGGCAACAACGTTGCGCAAACTATTAACTGGCGA
ACTACTTACTCTAGCTTCCCGGCAACAATTAATAGACTGGATGGAGGCGGATAAAGTTGCAGGACCACTT
CTGCGCTCGGCCCTTCCGGCTGGCTGGTTTATTGCTGATAAATCTGGAGCCGGTGAGCGTGGGTCTCGCG
GTATCATTGCAGCACTGGGGCCAGATGGTAAGCCCTCCCGTATCGTAGTTATCTACACGACGGGGAGTCA
GGCAACTATGGATGAACGAAATAGACAGATCGCTGAGATAGGTGCCTCACTGATTAAGCATTGGTAACTG
TCAGACCAAGTTTACTCATATATACTTTAGATTGATTTAAAACTTCATTTTTAATTTAAAAGGATCTAGG
TGAAGATCCTTTTTGATAATCTCATGACCAAAATCCCTTAACGTGAGTTTTCGTTCCACTGAGCGTCAGA
CCCCGTAGAAAAGATCAAAGGATCTTCTTGAGATCCTTTTTTTCTGCGCGTAATCTGCTGCTTGCAAACA
AAAAAACCACCGCTACCAGCGGTGGTTTGTTTGCCGGATCAAGAGCTACCAACTCTTTTTCCGAAGGTAA
CTGGCTTCAGCAGAGCGCAGATACCAAATACTGTTCTTCTAGTGTAGCCGTAGTTAGGCCACCACTTCAA
GAACTCTGTAGCACCGCCTACATACCTCGCTCTGCTAATCCTGTTACCAGTGGCTGCTGCCAGTGGCGAT
AAGTCGTGTCTTACCGGGTTGGACTCAAGACGATAGTTACCGGATAAGGCGCAGCGGTCGGGCTGAACGG
GGGGTTCGTGCACACAGCCCAGCTTGGAGCGAACGACCTACACCGAACTGAGATACCTACAGCGTGAGCT
ATGAGAAAGCGCCACGCTTCCCGAAGGGAGAAAGGCGGACAGGTATCCGGTAAGCGGCAGGGTCGGAACA
GGAGAGCGCACGAGGGAGCTTCCAGGGGGAAACGCCTGGTATCTTTATAGTCCTGTCGGGTTTCGCCACC
TCTGACTTGAGCGTCGATTTTTGTGATGCTCGTCAGGGGGGCGGAGCCTATGGAAAAACGCCAGCAACGC
GGCCTTTTTACGGTTCCTGGCCTTTTGCTGGCCTTTTGCTCACATGTTCTTTCCTGCGTTATCCCCTGAT
TCTGTGGATAACCGTATTACCGCCTTTGAGTGAGCTGATACCGCTCGCCGCAGCCGAACGACCGAGCGCA
GCGAGTCAGTGAGCGAGGAAGCGGAAGAGCGCCCAATACGCAAACCGCCTCTCCCCGCGCGTTGGCCGAT
TCATTAATGCAGCTGGCACGACAGGTTTCCCGACTGGAAAGCGGGCAGTGAGCGCAACGCAATTAATGTG
AGTTAGCTCACTCATTAGGCACCCCAGGCTTTACACTTTATGCTTCCGGCTCGTATGTTGTGTGGAATTG
TGAGCGGATAACAATTTCACACAGGAAACAGCTATGACCATGATTACGCCAAGCGCGCAATTAACCCTCA
CTAAAGGGAACAAAAGCTGGAGCTGCAAGCTTAATGTAGTCTTATGCAATACTCTTGTAGTCTTGCAACA
TGGTAACGATGAGTTAGCAACATGCCTTACAAGGAGAGAAAAAGCACCGTGCATGCCGATTGGTGGAAGT
AAGGTGGTACGATCGTGCCTTATTAGGAAGGCAACAGACGGGTCTGACATGGATTGGACGAACCACTGAA
TTGCCGCATTGCAGAGATATTGTATTTAAGTGCCTAGCTCGATACATAAACGGGTCTCTCTGGTTAGACC
AGATCTGAGCCTGGGAGCTCTCTGGCTAACTAGGGAACCCACTGCTTAAGCCTCAATAAAGCTTGCCTTG
AGTGCTTCAAGTAGTGTGTGCCCGTCTGTTGTGTGACTCTGGTAACTAGAGATCCCTCAGACCCTTTTAG
TCAGTGTGGAAAATCTCTAGCAGTGGCGCCCGAACAGGGACTTGAAAGCGAAAGGGAAACCAGAGGAGCT
CTCTCGACGCAGGACTCGGCTTGCTGAAGCGCGCACGGCAAGAGGCGAGGGGCGGCGACTGGTGAGTACG
CCAAAAATTTTGACTAGCGGAGGCTAGAAGGAGAGAGATGGGTGCGAGAGCGTCAGTATTAAGCGGGGGA
GAATTAGATCGCGATGGGAAAAAATTCGGTTAAGGCCAGGGGGAAAGAAAAAATATAAATTAAAACATAT
AGTATGGGCAAGCAGGGAGCTAGAACGATTCGCAGTTAATCCTGGCCTGTTAGAAACATCAGAAGGCTGT
AGACAAATACTGGGACAGCTACAACCATCCCTTCAGACAGGATCAGAAGAACTTAGATCATTATATAATA
CAGTAGCAACCCTCTATTGTGTGCATCAAAGGATAGAGATAAAAGACACCAAGGAAGCTTTAGACAAGAT
AGAGGAAGAGCAAAACAAAAGTAAGACCACCGCACAGCAAGCGGCCGCTGATCTTCAGACCTGGAGGAGG
AGATATGAGGGACAATTGGAGAAGTGAATTATATAAATATAAAGTAGTAAAAATTGAACCATTAGGAGTA
GCACCCACCAAGGCAAAGAGAAGAGTGGTGCAGAGAGAAAAAAGAGCAGTGGGAATAGGAGCTTTGTTCC
TTGGGTTCTTGGGAGCAGCAGGAAGCACTATGGGCGCAGCGTCAATGACGCTGACGGTACAGGCCAGACA
ATTATTGTCTGGTATAGTGCAGCAGCAGAACAATTTGCTGAGGGCTATTGAGGCGCAACAGCATCTGTTG
CAACTCACAGTCTGGGGCATCAAGCAGCTCCAGGCAAGAATCCTGGCTGTGGAAAGATACCTAAAGGATC
AACAGCTCCTGGGGATTTGGGGTTGCTCTGGAAAACTCATTTGCACCACTGCTGTGCCTTGGAATGCTAG
TTGGAGTAATAAATCTCTGGAACAGATTTGGAATCACACGACCTGGATGGAGTGGGACAGAGAAATTAAC
AATTACACAAGCTTAATACACTCCTTAATTGAAGAATCGCAAAACCAGCAAGAAAAGAATGAACAAGAAT
TATTGGAATTAGATAAATGGGCAAGTTTGTGGAATTGGTTTAACATAACAAATTGGCTGTGGTATATAAA
ATTATTCATAATGATAGTAGGAGGCTTGGTAGGTTTAAGAATAGTTTTTGCTGTACTTTCTATAGTGAAT
AGAGTTAGGCAGGGATATTCACCATTATCGTTTCAGACCCACCTCCCAACCCCGAGGGGACCCAGAGAGG
GCCTATTTCCCATGATTCCTTCATATTTGCATATACGATACAAGGCTGTTAGAGAGATAATTAGAATTAA
TTTGACTGTAAACACAAAGATATTAGTACAAAATACGTGACGTAGAAAGTAATAATTTCTTGGGTAGTTT
GCAGTTTTAAAATTATGTTTTAAAATGGACTATCATATGCTTACCGTAACTTGAAAGTATTTCGATTTCT
TGGCTTTATATATCTTGTGGAAAGGACGAAACACCGTTTCAGAGTTCGAACCAACGGTTTTAGAGCTAGA
AATAGCAAGTTAAAATAAGGCTAGTCCGTTATCAACTTGAAAAAGTGGCACCGAGTCGGTGCTTTTTTAA
GCTTGGCGTAACTAGATCTTGAGACAAATGGCAGTATTCATCCACAATTTTAAAAGAAAAGGGGGGATTG
GGGGGTACAGTGCAGGGGAAAGAATAGTAGACATAATAGCAACAGACATACAAACTAAAGAATTACAAAA
ACAAATTACAAAAATTCAAAATTTTCGGGTTTATTACAGGGACAGCAGAGATCCACTTTGGCGCCGGCTC
GAGGGGG
Features (pLannotate 1.2.2; 29 found; start..end, strand, type, name):
     14..80      +  CDS            small t antigen (fragment): SV40 (simian virus 40) small t antigen
    106..317     +  promoter       EF-1α core promoter: core promoter for human elongation factor EF-1α
    318..1256    +  intron         EF-1α intron A: intron upstream of the start codon of human EF-1α
   1278..1877    +  CDS            PuroR (fragment): puromycin N-acetyltransferase; pac from Streptomyces; confers resistance to puromycin
   1893..2481    +  misc_feature   WPRE: woodchuck hepatitis virus posttranscriptional regulatory element
   2532..2551    +  misc_feature   cPPT/CTS (fragment): central polypurine tract and central termination sequence of HIV-1
   2553..2786    +  LTR            3' LTR (ΔU3): self-inactivating 3' long terminal repeat (LTR) from HIV-1
   2864..2985    +  polyA_signal   SV40 poly(A) signal: SV40 polyadenylation signal
   3025..3160    +  rep_origin     SV40 ori: SV40 origin of replication
   3181..3199    -  promoter       T7 promoter: promoter for bacteriophage T7 RNA polymerase
   3207..3362    +  CDS            lacZα (fragment): LacZα fragment of β-galactosidase; lacZ fragment
   3367..3795    +  rep_origin     f1 ori (sequence partly withheld): f1 bacteriophage origin of replication; arrow indicates direction of (+) strand synthesis
   3848..3952    +  promoter       AmpR promoter: bla
   3953..4813    +  CDS            AmpR: β-lactamase; bla; confers resistance to ampicillin, carbenicillin, and related antibiotics
   4984..5572    +  rep_origin     ori: high-copy-number ColE1/pMB1/pBR322/pUC origin of replication
   5755..5847    +  CDS            lacI (fragment): lac repressor; lacI; The lac repressor binds to the lac operator to inhibit transcription in E. coli. This inhibition can be relieved by adding lactose or isopropyl-β-D-thiogalactopyranoside (IPTG).
   5860..5881    +  protein_bind   CAP binding site: CAP binding activates transcription in the presence of cAMP. E. coli catabolite activator protein
   5896..5926    +  promoter       lac promoter: promoter for the E. coli lac operon
   5934..5950    +  protein_bind   lac operator: The lac repressor binds to the lac operator to inhibit transcription in E. coli. This inhibition can be relieved by adding lactose or isopropyl-β-D-thiogalactopyranoside (IPTG). lac repressor encoded by lacI
   5995..6013    +  promoter       T3 promoter: promoter for bacteriophage T3 RNA polymerase
   6041..6267    +  promoter       RSV promoter: Rous sarcoma virus enhancer/promoter
   6268..6448    +  LTR            5' LTR (truncated): truncated 5' long terminal repeat (LTR) from HIV-1
   6495..6620    +  misc_feature   HIV-1 Ψ: packaging signal of human immunodeficiency virus type 1
   6604..6967    +  CDS            HIV-1 gag (fragment): gag protein from human immunodeficiency virus 1; gag
   7113..7346    +  misc_feature   RRE: The Rev response element (RRE) of HIV-1 allows for Rev-dependent mRNA export from the nucleus to the cytoplasm.
   7723..7749    +  CDS            Rev (fragment): human immunodeficiency virus 1 (HIV-1) Rev protein; rev; enhances nuclear export of unspliced and incompletely spliced viral mRNAs
   7753..7993    +  promoter       U6 promoter: RNA polymerase III promoter for human U6 snRNA
   8023..8098    +  misc_RNA       gRNA scaffold: guide RNA scaffold for the Streptococcus pyogenes CRISPR/Cas9 system
   8154..8271    +  misc_feature   cPPT/CTS: central polypurine tract and central termination sequence of HIV-1
