[The description below was written by a language model from this plasmid's Addgene catalogue record and pLannotate feature annotations shown in this document.]
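Description:
FXN gRNA (BRDN0001146360) is a third-generation lentiviral guide RNA plasmid built on the lentiGuide-Puro backbone and designed to direct Streptococcus pyogenes Cas9 to the human frataxin gene (FXN). It is maintained in E. coli through a high-copy ColE1/pUC-type origin with ampicillin resistance (AmpR under its own bla promoter). The backbone also carries an f1 origin, an SV40 origin and leftover lac, T7 and T3 cloning-vector elements that play no role in the payload.

The lentiviral transfer cassette begins with an RSV promoter fused to a truncated HIV-1 5' LTR, which makes genomic RNA production Tat-independent. This is followed by the Ψ packaging signal with a partial gag fragment, the Rev response element for Rev-dependent nuclear export, and a central polypurine tract that aids nuclear import of the reverse-transcribed genome. Within this frame, a human U6 RNA polymerase III promoter drives the FXN-specific spacer joined to the SpCas9 gRNA scaffold. A separate EF-1α core promoter with its intron A drives puromycin N-acetyltransferase for selection of transduced mammalian cells. A WPRE enhances transcript expression, and the self-inactivating ΔU3 3' LTR, followed by an SV40 polyadenylation signal, closes the cassette.

The guide was designed against three FXN reference transcripts. The plasmid does not encode Cas9, so it must be paired with a separate Cas9 vector or used in cells already expressing the nuclease. It is typically used for FXN knockout and belongs to a set of individual guides associated with a human kinome gRNA library and with work on optimized sgRNA design.
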