Addgene plasmid #77815: FXN gRNA (BRDN0001146360)
Purpose: 3rd generation lentiviral gRNA plasmid targeting human FXN
Depositing lab: John Doench & David Root. Depositing organization: Broad Institute. Publication: Optimized sgRNA design to maximize activity and minimize off-target effects of CRISPR-Cas9. Doench JG, Fusi N, Sullender M, Hegde M, Vaimberg EW, Donovan KF, Smith I, Tothova Z, Wilen C, Orchard R, Virgin HW, Listgarten J, Root DE. Nat Biotechnol. 2016 Jan 18. doi: 10.1038/nbt.3437. PubMed 26780180.
Backbone
  Vector backbone: lentiGuide-Puro
  Backbone manufacturer: Zhang Lab (Addgene plasmid # 52963)
  Vector type: Mammalian Expression, Lentiviral, CRISPR
  Selectable markers: Puromycin
Growth in bacteria
  Bacterial resistance: Ampicillin, 100 μg/mL
  Growth temperature: 37°C
  Growth strain: DH5alpha
  Copy number: High Copy
Gene/Insert
  Gene/Insert name: FXN (alt names: FXN; NM_000144.4)
  gRNA/shRNA sequence: TTTCAGAGTTCGAACCAACG
  Species: H. sapiens (human)
  Entrez Gene: FXN (a.k.a. CyaY, FA, FARR, FRDA, X25)
  Promoter: hU6
  Cloning method: Unknown
  Sequencing primers: 5′ U6-F; 3′ pS2-R
Terms and licenses: Academic/Nonprofit Terms; Industry Terms: Not Available to Industry
Depositor comments: The gRNA was designed to target the following Genbank reference sequence(s): NM_000144.4,NM_001161706.1,NM_181425.2. Note that this plasmid does NOT contain Cas9. It should be used in conjunction with lentiCas9-Blast (Addgene #52962) or otherwise with cell lines already expressing Cas9. Browse the full kinome gRNA library at http://www.addgene.org/pooled-library/broadgpp-human-kinome/ or visit http://www.broadinstitute.org/rnai/public/ for detailed protocols and information.
How to cite: FXN gRNA (BRDN0001146360) was a gift from John Doench & David Root (Addgene plasmid # 77815 ; http://n2t.net/addgene:77815 ; RRID:Addgene_77815)
