>Addgene plasmid #77815 | FXN gRNA (BRDN0001146360) | depositor partial sequence | sequence record 145275 | Target Sequence
TTTCAGAGTTCGAACCAACG
