>Addgene plasmid #77815 | FXN gRNA (BRDN0001146360) | addgene partial sequence | sequence record 188463 | hU6-F
AGTAATAATTTCTTGGGTAGTTTGCAGTTTTAAAATTATGTTTTAAAATGGACTATCATATGCTTACCGT
AACTTGAAAGTATTTCGATTTCTTGGCTTTATATATCTTGTGGAAAGGACGAAACACCGTTTCAGAGTTC
GAACCAACGGTTTTAGAGCTAGAAATAGCAAGTTAAAATAAGGCTAGTCCGTTATCAACTTGAAAAAGTG
GCACCGAGTCGGTGCTTTTTTAAGCTTGGCGTAACTAGATCTTGAGACAAATGGCAGTATTCATCCACAA
TTTTAAAAGAAAAGGGGGGATTGGGGGGTACAGTGCAGGGGAAAGAATAGTAGACATAATAGCAACAGAC
ATACAAACTAAAGAATTACAAAAACAAATTACAAAAATTCAAAATTTTCGGGTTTATTACAGGGACAGCA
GAGATCCACTTTGGCGCCGGCTCGAGGGGGCCCGGGTGCAAAGATGGATAAAGTTTTAAACAGAGAGGAA
TCTTTGCAGCTAATGGACCTTCTAGGTCTTGAAAGGAGTGGGAATTGGCTCCGGTGCCCGTCAGTGGGCA
GAGCGCACAT
